Addgene plasmid #65620: Degron-KI ezh2 donor vector
Purpose: Donor vector to generate Degron-KI DD-EZH2
Depositing lab: Frank Stegmeier. Depositing organization: Novartis Institutes for Biomedical Research, Inc. Publication: A chemical genetics approach for the functional assessment of novel cancer genes. Zhou Q, Derti A, Ruddy DA, Rakiec DP, Kao I, Lira M, Gibaja V, Chan H, Yang Y, Min J, Schlabach MR, Stegmeier F. Cancer Res. 2015 Mar 18. pii: canres.2930.2014. 10.1158/0008-5472.CAN-14-2930 PubMed 25788694.
Backbone
  Vector backbone: Degron-KI donor backbone vector
  Selectable markers: Puromycin
Growth in bacteria
  Bacterial resistance: Kanamycin, 50 μg/mL
  Growth temperature: 37°C
  Growth strain: Top10
  Copy number: Unknown
Gene/Insert
  Gene/Insert name: EZH2 left and right HR arms
Terms and licenses: Academic/Nonprofit Terms; Industry Terms: Not Available to Industry
How to cite: Degron-KI ezh2 donor vector was a gift from Frank Stegmeier (Addgene plasmid # 65620 ; http://n2t.net/addgene:65620 ; RRID:Addgene_65620)
