[The description below was written by a language model from this plasmid's Addgene catalogue record.]
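Description:
Degron-KI ezh2 donor vector is a homologous-recombination donor plasmid built on the Degron-KI donor backbone and intended for knock-in of a destabilization domain (DD) degron at the EZH2 locus, producing a DD-EZH2 fusion expressed from the endogenous gene. The recorded insert consists of the left and right EZH2 homology arms, which direct repair-mediated integration of the backbone's cassette into the target site. The plasmid is propagated in E. coli under kanamycin selection, and puromycin is listed as the selectable marker for recovering cells that have taken up or integrated the donor. The copy number is recorded as unknown, and the origin of replication is not stated.

No feature table accompanies the record, so several central details are not documented here: the identity of the degron domain, the promoter or arrangement driving puromycin resistance, whether the selection cassette is flanked by recombinase sites for later removal, the lengths and species of origin of the homology arms, and the method used to stimulate recombination at the locus (for example a nuclease or viral delivery). In general, a DD fusion makes the tagged protein unstable unless a stabilizing small-molecule ligand is present, so protein abundance can be tuned chemically and reversibly. In keeping with the associated work on a chemical genetics approach to assessing candidate cancer genes, this donor would be used to engineer cell lines in which endogenous EZH2 protein levels can be controlled in this way, to test cellular dependence on the gene.
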