>Addgene plasmid #65620 | Degron-KI ezh2 donor vector | addgene partial sequence | sequence record 115392 | puro-variant-R 5'-gtgggcttgtactcggtcat-3'
TCACTAATCTAACCAGCCTGAATATGATCACCTGTGTTTTAATCCGCAGCAAACTAACAATCAGTGAAGA
AATGACACATATTACACTGTTGGCATTTACAGAAAGGTGCTCATTTGTGCTGCATGGTTAAATCCTTAAA
ACACTTCATTGAAAGTTTAAGTTAAACTTAAAATACACTTTTATTTACAAAAATTCTACACTAAATTGCG
GCCATATTATAGGAACATGATCCCATTACAGGAATTAGGTATACTATACTATATCACAACCTAGTTTTCA
ACTCTATGAGATCCACATTTGTGGAGGGAAGAAAATATAAAGACAGATCCTGTTTTTCATCATTAGCTGT
TACAGTAGCAAGGCATAATGGAATAATATAACTGAAAAAGGTAAATCCAAGAAGAAGTAAAATTTACAAA
CAGTACTAAAAGTAGAAAACATACAGTTCACCATATAATAAAATGTACAAAGGTACTCTCTCCCCACACA
CTTAACCATGCACCTCTCCTTAAACACTGTGATAAAGTCTGTATTTTTGCCTCTTGTGCCACCTTTATTA
ACATGAGGGGTTTCTGCTATCAAGCGAAAAGAGGAATGCAGGAAATGCAAAGTAAATTCTTCTGCCTTAT
CTTTAGTTGCAGGCTCTCAGAACCAATTATGTTTAAATGCGGGGACAGCTTATAGTTCACCAGATGTCTA
ATTCATACTGCAGAGTCCTCACCTTAAGTCTAAACAAGCGTCTTTTCCTAGAACATTTTCTCCTAAAGTA
TTAA
