>Addgene plasmid #65620 | Degron-KI ezh2 donor vector | addgene partial sequence | sequence record 115407 | FKBP-F 5'-cacatgccactctcgtcttc-3'
ATCTGAGAAGGGACCAGTTTGTTGGCGGAAGCGTGTAAAATCAGAGTACATGCGACTGAGACAGCTCAAG
AGGTTCAGACGAGCTGATGAAGTAAAGGTATAATTTTATCTTTTGTGAAAATGAATATACAATTAAGGAT
AGGTTTTTTCCCCTCCTAAGTTCAATAAGTTTTTATTTAAAATAATTCTAGCCAAGTTTGTATTTACAAT
AAGATGAGTGAATACTTGGAAGCTTAGGTTCTTGATCTGTCTTAACATTATACCATGCACATTAATCAGT
CTTTGTTTAGTATACTTTTATTTGCATATGCAGCTGCAGAAATGCCTCCCTAAATATAAAGGGATGCATT
TCATGATTTTATGTTTCTAAAGTCATTGTGATTAAAAAAAAAATACACACACACACACACACACACACAC
AGTCAACAAAGAAAGGATGGCAATCGTTTCCTGTTCTCTAACCACTTGCAATAAAATAACAGATGTGGTG
TTTTTGTATTATTTGAATGTGGGAAACTATAGTGTAAAATCTATATGCACCTAAGAAAATGTTCTTGATA
TTTTTGAGGATACACTAGATTTTTAACCTGCTTTACAGATGTTATACATTTTCTAACAATGAACAATTTC
TCCTTTCCTCTCCTTCATTTTTTTTTTAAGAGTATGTTTAGTTCCAATCGTCAGAAAATTTTGGAAAGAA
CGGAAATCTTAAACCAAGAATGGAAACAGCG
